>Addgene plasmid #45965 | pCAG-RabZFN-A | depositor full sequence | sequence record 64562 | RabZFN-A expression vector
GGCGCGCCGGATTCGACATTGATTATTGACTAGTTATTAATAGTAATCAATTACGGGGTCATTAGTTCAT
AGCCCATATATGGAGTTCCGCGTTACATAACTTACGGTAAATGGCCCGCCTGGCTGACCGCCCAACGACC
CCCGCCCATTGACGTCAATAATGACGTATGTTCCCATAGTAACGCCAATAGGGACTTTCCATTGACGTCA
ATGGGTGGAGTATTTACGGTAAACTGCCCACTTGGCAGTACATCAAGTGTATCATATGCCAAGTACGCCC
CCTATTGACGTCAATGACGGTAAATGGCCCGCCTGGCATTATGCCCAGTACATGACCTTATGGGACTTTC
CTACTTGGCAGTACATCTACGTATTAGTCATCGCTATTACCATGGTCGAGGTGAGCCCCACGTTCTGCTT
CACTCTCCCCATCTCCCCCCCCTCCCCACCCCCAATTTTGTATTTATTTATTTTTTAATTATTTTGTGCA
GCGATGGGGGCGGGGGGGGGGGGGGGGCGCGCGCCAGGCGGGGCGGGGCGGGGCGAGGGGCGGGGCGGGG
CGAGGCGGAGAGGTGCGGCGGCAGCCAATCAGAGCGGCGCGCTCCGAAAGTTTCCTTTTATGGCGAGGCG
GCGGCGGCGGCGGCCCTATAAAAAGCGAAGCGCGCGGCGGGCGGGAGTCGCTGCGTTGCCTTCGCCCCGT
GCCCCGCTCCGCGCCGCCTCGCGCCGCCCGCCCCGGCTCTGACTGACCGCGTTACTCCCACAGGTGAGCG
GGCGGGACGGCCCTTCTCCTCCGGGCTGTAATTAGCGCTTGGTTTAATGACGGCTCGTTTCTTTTCTGTG
GCTGCGTGAAAGCCTTAAAGGGCTCCGGGAGGGCCCTTTGTGCGGGGGGGAGCGGCTCGGGGGGTGCGTG
CGTGTGTGTGTGCGTGGGGAGCGCCGCGTGCGGCCCGCGCTGCCCGGCGGCTGTGAGCGCTGCGGGCGCG
GCGCGGGGCTTTGTGCGCTCCGCGTGTGCGCGAGGGGAGCGCGGCCGGGGGCGGTGCCCCGCGGTGCGGG
GGGGCTGCGAGGGGAACAAAGGCTGCGTGCGGGGTGTGTGCGTGGGGGGGTGAGCAGGGGGTGTGGGCGC
GGCGGTCGGGCTGTAACCCCCCCCTGCACCCCCCTCCCCGAGTTGCTGAGCACGGCCCGGCTTCGGGTGC
GGGGCTCCGTGCGGGGCGTGGCGCGGGGCTCGCCGTGCCGGGCGGGGGGTGGCGGCAGGTGGGGGTGCCG
GGCGGGGCGGGGCCGCCTCGGGCCGGGGAGGGCTCGGGGGAGGGGCGCGGCGGCCCCGGAGCGCCGGCGG
CTGTCGAGGCGCGGCGAGCCGCAGCCATTGCCTTTTATGGTAATCGTGCGAGAGGGCGCAGGGACTTCCT
TTGTCCCAAATCTGGCGGAGCCGAAATCTGGGAGGCGCCGCCGCACCCCCTCTAGCGGGCGCGGGCGAAG
CGGTGCGGCGCCGGCAGGAAGGAAATGGGCGGGGAGGGCCTTCGTGCGTCGCCGCGCCGCCGTCCCCTTC
TCCATCTCCAGCCTCGGGGCTGCCGCAGGGGGACGGCTGCCTTCGGGGGGGACGGGGCAGGGCGGGGTTC
GGCTTCTGGCGTGTGACCGGCGGCTCTAGAGCCTCTGCTAACCATGTTCATGCCTTCTTCTTTTTCCTAC
AGATCCTTAATTAATAATACGACTCACTATAGGGGCCGCCACCATGAGATCTCCTAAGAAAAAGAGGAAG
GTGGCGGCCGCTGACTACAAGGATGACGACGATAAACCATGGGGTGGCGGAGGTAGTCCATTTCAGTGTC
GAATCTGTATGAGAAACTTTTCTGACAGATCCAATCTTTCATCTCATATCCGTACACACACCGGGGAAAA
GCCATTTGCATGTGACATCTGTGGCCGAAAGTTTGCTCGTAGCCACTCTCTCTTGCGGCATACTAAAATC
CACACCGGGGAGAAGCCATTCCAGTGCCGCATTTGTATGCGGAATTTCTCCAGGAGTGACTCCCTTAGCG
CACACATCCGGACCCATACAGGAGAGAAGCCCTTCGCATGTGACATCTGCGGCAGGAAGTTCGCAACTTC
AGGGTCTCTGACTCGGCACACCAAAATACATACCGGGCGCCAGAAGCCATTCCAATGTAGAATCTGTATG
CGGAATTTCAGTCAATCCGGCAATCTTGCCCGCCACATTCGCACACACACAGGAGAGAAGCCTTTTGCGT
GCGACATTTGTGGGCGCAAATTTGCCCAGTCAGGACATCTTTCACGCCACACTAAAATCCACCTGAGGGG
ATCCCAGCTCGTCAAGTCAGAACTGGAAGAGAAGAAGTCAGAACTGCGACATAAACTCAAATACGTCCCC
CATGAATACATCGAACTGATCGAGATTGCTAGGAACTCCACCCAGGACAGAATCCTCGAGATGAAAGTGA
TGGAATTCTTTATGAAAGTCTACGGGTATCGGGGCAAGCACCTGGGCGGATCTCGCAAACCAGATGGGGC
AATCTACACTGTGGGTAGTCCCATCGACTATGGCGTGATTGTCGATACCAAGGCCTACAGTGGGGGTTAT
AATCTGCCCATCGGACAGGCTGACGAGATGCAGCGATACGTGAAGGAAAACCAGACAAGAAACAAGCATA
TTAACCCCAATGAGTGGTGGAAGGTGTATCCTAGCTCCGTCACTGAATTCAAATTTCTGTTCGTGTCAGG
CCACTTTAAGGGAAACTACAAAGCACAGCTGACCAGGCTCAATCATAAGACAAACTGCAATGGCGCCGTG
CTCAGCGTCGAGGAACTGCTCATCGGCGGAGAAATGATCAAGGCCGGGACCCTGACACTGGAGGAGGTGC
GACGGAAATTCAATAACGGGGAAATCAACTTCTAAGTTTAAACGATCACGCGTAAATGATTGCAGATCCA
CTAGTTCTAGAGCTCGCTGATCAGCCTCGACTGTGCCTTCTAGTTGCCAGCCATCTGTTGTTTGCCCCTC
CCCCGTGCCTTCCTTGACCCTGGAAGGTGCCACTCCCACTGTCCTTTCCTAATAAAATGAGGAAATTGCA
TCGCATTGTCTGAGTAGGTGTCATTCTATTCTGGGGGGTGGGGTGGGGCAGGACAGCAAGGGGGAGGATT
GGGAAGACAATAGCAGGCATGCTGGGGATGCGGTGGGCTCTATGGCTTCTGAGGCGGAAAGAACCAGCTG
GGGCTCGAGATCCACTAGTTCTAGCCTCGAGGCTAGAGCGGCCGCCACTGGCCGTCGTTTTACAACGTCG
TGACTGGGAAAACCCTGGCGTTACCCAACTTAATCGCCTTGCAGCACATCCCCCTTTCGCCAGCTGGCGT
AATAGCGAAGAGGCCCGCACCGATCGCCCTTCCCAACAGTTGCGCAGCCTGAATGGCGAATGGG
[124 nt withheld, positions 3425-3548]
C
[91 nt withheld, positions 3550-3640]
A
[49 nt withheld, positions 3642-3690]
CCTTTGACGTTGGAGTCCACGTTCTTT
[37 nt withheld, positions 3718-3754]
ACCCTATCTCGGTCTATTCTTTTGATTTATAAGGGATTTTGCCGATTTCGGCCTATTGGTTAAAAAATGA
GCTGATTTAACAAAAATTTAACGCGAATTTTAACAAAATATTAACGCTTACAATTTAGGTGGCACTTTTC
GGGGAAATGTGCGCGGAACCCCTATTTGTTTATTTTTCTAAATACATTCAAATATGTATCCGCTCATGAG
ACAATAACCCTGATAAATGCTTCAATAATATTGAAAAAGGAAGAGTATGAGTATTCAACATTTCCGTGTC
GCCCTTATTCCCTTTTTTGCGGCATTTTGCCTTCCTGTTTTTGCTCACCCAGAAACGCTGGTGAAAGTAA
AAGATGCTGAAGATCAGTTGGGTGCACGAGTGGGTTACATCGAACTGGATCTCAACAGCGGTAAGATCCT
TGAGAGTTTTCGCCCCGAAGAACGTTTTCCAATGATGAGCACTTTTAAAGTTCTGCTATGTGGCGCGGTA
TTATCCCGTATTGACGCCGGGCAAGAGCAACTCGGTCGCCGCATACACTATTCTCAGAATGACTTGGTTG
AGTACTCACCAGTCACAGAAAAGCATCTTACGGATGGCATGACAGTAAGAGAATTATGCAGTGCTGCCAT
AACCATGAGTGATAACACTGCGGCCAACTTACTTCTGACAACGATCGGAGGACCGAAGGAGCTAACCGCT
TTTTTGCACAACATGGGGGATCATGTAACTCGCCTTGATCGTTGGGAACCGGAGCTGAATGAAGCCATAC
CAAACGACGAGCGTGACACCACGATGCCTGTAGCAATGGCAACAACGTTGCGCAAACTATTAACTGGCGA
ACTACTTACTCTAGCTTCCCGGCAACAATTAATAGACTGGATGGAGGCGGATAAAGTTGCAGGACCACTT
CTGCGCTCGGCCCTTCCGGCTGGCTGGTTTATTGCTGATAAATCTGGAGCCGGTGAGCGTGGGTCTCGCG
GTATCATTGCAGCACTGGGGCCAGATGGTAAGCCCTCCCGTATCGTAGTTATCTACACGACGGGGAGTCA
GGCAACTATGGATGAACGAAATAGACAGATCGCTGAGATAGGTGCCTCACTGATTAAGCATTGGTAACTG
TCAGACCAAGTTTACTCATATATACTTTAGATTGATTTAAAACTTCATTTTTAATTTAAAAGGATCTAGG
TGAAGATCCTTTTTGATAATCTCATGACCAAAATCCCTTAACGTGAGTTTTCGTTCCACTGAGCGTCAGA
CCCCGTAGAAAAGATCAAAGGATCTTCTTGAGATCCTTTTTTTCTGCGCGTAATCTGCTGCTTGCAAACA
AAAAAACCACCGCTACCAGCGGTGGTTTGTTTGCCGGATCAAGAGCTACCAACTCTTTTTCCGAAGGTAA
CTGGCTTCAGCAGAGCGCAGATACCAAATACTGTCCTTCTAGTGTAGCCGTAGTTAGGCCACCACTTCAA
GAACTCTGTAGCACCGCCTACATACCTCGCTCTGCTAATCCTGTTACCAGTGGCTGCTGCCAGTGGCGAT
AAGTCGTGTCTTACCGGGTTGGACTCAAGACGATAGTTACCGGATAAGGCGCAGCGGTCGGGCTGAACGG
GGGGTTCGTGCACACAGCCCAGCTTGGAGCGAACGACCTACACCGAACTGAGATACCTACAGCGTGAGCT
ATGAGAAAGCGCCACGCTTCCCGAAGGGAGAAAGGCGGACAGGTATCCGGTAAGCGGCAGGGTCGGAACA
GGAGAGCGCACGAGGGAGCTTCCAGGGGGAAACGCCTGGTATCTTTATAGTCCTGTCGGGTTTCGCCACC
TCTGACTTGAGCGTCGATTTTTGTGATGCTCGTCAGGGGGGCGGAGCCTATGGAAAAACGCCAGCAACGC
GGCCTTTTTACGGTTCCTGGCCTTTTGCTGGCCTTTTGCTCACATGTTCTTTCCTGCGTTATCCCCTGAT
TCTGTGGATAACCGTATTACCGCCTTTGAGTGAGCTGATACCGCTCGCCGCAGCCGAACGACCGAGCGCA
GCGAGTCAGTGAGCGAGGAAGCGGAAGAGCGCCCAATACGCAAACCGCCTCTCCCCGCGCGTTGGCCGAT
TCATTAATGCAGCTGGCACGACAGGTTTCCCGACTGGAAAGCGGGCAGTGAGCGCAACGCAATTAATGTG
AGTTAGCTCACTCATTAGGCACCCCAGGCTTTACACTTTATGCTTCCGGCTCGTATGTTGTGTGGAATTG
TGAGCGGATAACAATTTCACACAGGAAACAGCTATGACCATGA
Features (pLannotate 1.2.2; 18 found; start..end, strand, type, name):
     15..394     +  enhancer       CMV enhancer: human cytomegalovirus immediate early enhancer
    396..673     +  promoter       chicken β-actin promoter: No description available
    674..1682    +  intron         chimeric intron: chimera between introns from chicken β-actin and rabbit β-globin
   1695..1713    +  promoter       T7 promoter: promoter for bacteriophage T7 RNA polymerase
   1766..1785    +  CDS            3xFLAG (fragment): three tandem FLAG® epitope tags
   2315..2902    +  CDS            fokIR (fragment): T2F1_PLAOK - Also known as rfoKI. Experimental evidence at protein level: Swiss-Prot protein existence level 1. Recognizes the double-stranded sequence 5'-GGATG-3'/3'-CATCC- 5' and cleaves respectively 14 bases after G-1 and 13 bases before C-1. From Planomicrobium okeanokoites (Planococcus okeanokoites) (Flavobacterium okeanokoites).
   2935..2953    -  misc_feature   MCS (fragment): pBluescript multiple cloning site
   2971..3195    +  polyA_signal   bGH poly(A) signal: bovine growth hormone polyadenylation signal
   3199..3220    +  promoter       SV40 promoter (fragment): SV40 enhancer and early promoter
   3266..3420    +  CDS            lacZα (fragment): LacZα fragment of β-galactosidase; lacZ fragment
   3425..3853    +  rep_origin     f1 ori (sequence partly withheld): f1 bacteriophage origin of replication; arrow indicates direction of (+) strand synthesis
   3906..4010    +  promoter       AmpR promoter: bla
   4011..4871    +  CDS            AmpR: β-lactamase; bla; confers resistance to ampicillin, carbenicillin, and related antibiotics
   5042..5630    +  rep_origin     ori: high-copy-number ColE1/pMB1/pBR322/pUC origin of replication
   5813..5905    +  CDS            lacI (fragment): lac repressor; lacI; The lac repressor binds to the lac operator to inhibit transcription in E. coli. This inhibition can be relieved by adding lactose or isopropyl-β-D-thiogalactopyranoside (IPTG).
   5918..5939    +  protein_bind   CAP binding site: CAP binding activates transcription in the presence of cAMP. E. coli catabolite activator protein
   5954..5984    +  promoter       lac promoter: promoter for the E. coli lac operon
   5992..6008    +  protein_bind   lac operator: The lac repressor binds to the lac operator to inhibit transcription in E. coli. This inhibition can be relieved by adding lactose or isopropyl-β-D-thiogalactopyranoside (IPTG). lac repressor encoded by lacI
