[The description below was written by a language model from this plasmid's Addgene catalogue record and pLannotate feature annotations shown in this document.]
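Description:
pCAG-RabZFN-A is a 6,037 bp mammalian expression plasmid built on a pBluescript backbone that encodes one subunit of a synthetic zinc-finger nuclease. It is maintained in E. coli at high copy through a ColE1/pUC-type origin and selected with ampicillin via the β-lactamase gene. An f1 phage origin and remnants of the pBluescript lac region (lac promoter and operator, CAP site, lacZα and lacI fragments, part of the polylinker) are carried over from the backbone and have no role in the payload.

Expression is driven by the CAG promoter, annotated here as its three parts: the CMV immediate-early enhancer, the chicken β-actin promoter and a chimeric β-actin/β-globin intron, a combination that gives strong, broadly active transcription in mammalian cells. A T7 promoter lies immediately downstream of the intron and ahead of the coding region, which would also allow in vitro transcription of the nuclease mRNA. The RabZFN-A open reading frame, cloned between PacI and MluI sites, begins near a short match to a FLAG-type epitope. It continues through an unannotated stretch that presumably holds the zinc-finger DNA-binding array and ends in the FokI cleavage domain. The record lists this domain as the KK variant, an obligate-heterodimer form that cuts only when paired with a partner nuclease carrying the complementary FokI variant, which reduces off-target cleavage by homodimers. A bovine growth hormone polyadenylation signal terminates the transcript.

The "A" designation and the KK domain imply use alongside a matching second ZFN construct to introduce a targeted double-strand break for genome editing. The record does not state the genomic target site or the target organism.
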