Addgene plasmid #45965: pCAG-RabZFN-A
Depositing lab: Ralf Kuehn. Depositing organization: Helmholtz Munich.
Backbone
  Vector backbone: pBluescript
  Backbone size w/o insert (bp): 2500
  Total vector size (bp): 6037
  Vector type: Mammalian Expression
Growth in bacteria
  Bacterial resistance: Ampicillin, 100 μg/mL
  Growth temperature: 37°C
  Growth strain: DH5alpha
  Copy number: High Copy
Gene/Insert
  Gene/Insert name: RabZFN-A
  Species: Synthetic
  Promoter: CAG
  Tag / fusion protein: FokI-KK nuclease domain (C terminal on insert)
  Cloning method: Restriction Enzyme; 5′ cloning site PacI (not destroyed); 3′ cloning site MluI (not destroyed)
  Sequencing primers: 5′ gctaaccatgttcatgccttcttc
Terms and licenses: Academic/Nonprofit Terms; Industry Terms: Not Available to Industry
How to cite: pCAG-RabZFN-A was a gift from Ralf Kuehn (Addgene plasmid # 45965 ; http://n2t.net/addgene:45965 ; RRID:Addgene_45965)
