>Addgene plasmid #45965 | pCAG-RabZFN-A | addgene partial sequence | sequence record 68785 | pCAGGS5 5'-ggttcggcttctggcgtgtgacc-3'
ATGCCTTCTTCTTTTTCCTACAGATCCTTAATTAATAATACGACTCACTATAGGGGCCGCCACCATGAGA
TCTCCTAAGAAAAAGAGGAAGGTGGCGGCCGCTGACTACAAGGATGACGACGATAAACCATGGGGTGGCG
GAGGTAGTCCATTTCAGTGTCGAATCTGTATGAGAAACTTTTCTGACAGATCCAATCTTTCATCTCATAT
CCGTACACACACCGGGGAAAAGCCATTTGCATGTGACATCTGTGGCCGAAAGTTTGCTCGTAGCCACTCT
CTCTTGCGGCATACTAAAATCCACACCGGGGAGAAGCCATTCCAGTGCCGCATTTGTATGCGGAATTTCT
CCAGGAGTGACTCCCTTAGCGCACACATCCGGACCCATACAGGAGAGAAGCCCTTCGCATGTGACATCTG
CGGCAGGAAGTTCGCAACTTCAGGGTCTCTGACTCGGCACACCAAAATACATACCGGGCGCCAGAAGCCA
TTCCAATGTAGAATCTGTATGCGGAATTTCAGTCAATCCGGCAATCTTGCCCGCCACATTCGCACACACA
CAGGAGAGAAGCCTTTTGCGTGCGACATTTGTGGGCGCAAATTTGCCCAGTCAGGACATCTTTCACGCCA
CACTAAAATCCACCTGAGGGGATCCCAGCTCGTCAAGTCAGAACTGGAAGAGAAGAAGTCAGAACTGCGA
CATAAACTCAAATACGTCCCCCATGAATACATCGAACTGATCGAGATTGCTAGGAACTCCACCCAGGACA
GAATCCTCGAGATGAAAGTGATGGAATTCTTTATGAAAGTCTACGGGTATCGG
