>Addgene plasmid #45965 | pCAG-RabZFN-A | addgene partial sequence | sequence record 68786 | BGH-rev 5'-TAGAAGGCACAGTCGAGG-3'
TCATTTACGCGTGATCGTTTAAACTTAGAAGTTGATTTCCCCGTTATTGAATTTCCGTCGCACCTCCTCC
AGTGTCAGGGTCCCGGCCTTGATCATTTCTCCGCCGATGAGCAGTTCCTCGACGCTGAGCACGGCGCCAT
TGCAGTTTGTCTTATGATTGAGCCTGGTCAGCTGTGCTTTGTAGTTTCCCTTAAAGTGGCCTGACACGAA
CAGAAATTTGAATTCAGTGACGGAGCTAGGATACACCTTCCACCACTCATTGGGGTTAATATGCTTGTTT
CTTGTCTGGTTTTCCTTCACGTATCGCTGCATCTCGTCAGCCTGTCCGATGGGCAGATTATAACCCCCAC
TGTAGGCCTTGGTATCGACAATCACGCCATAGTCGATGGGACTACCCACAGTGTAGATTGCCCCATCTGG
TTTGCGAGATCCGCCCAGGTGCTTGCCCCGATACCCGTAGACTTTCATAAAGAATTCCATCACTTTCATC
TCGAGGATTCTGTCCTGGGTGGAGTTCCTAGCAATCTCGATCAGTTCGATGTATTCATGGGGGACGTATT
TGAGTTTATGTCGCAGTTCTGACTTCTTCTCTTCCAGTTCTGACTTGACGAGCTGGGATCCCCTCAGGTG
GATTTTAGTGTGGCGTGAAAGATGTCCTGACTGGGCAAATTTGCGCCCACAAATGTCGCACGCAAAAGGC
TTCTCTCCTGTGTGTGTGCGAATGTGGCGGGCAAGATTGCCGGATTGACTGAAATTCCGCATACAGATTC
TACATTGGAATGGCTTCTGGCGCCCGGTATGTATTTTGGTGTGCCGAGTCAGAGACCCTGAAGTTGCGAA
CT
